>Addgene plasmid #229989 | pBHM2647 | addgene full sequence | sequence record 461139 | Addgene NGS Result
TTGAGATCCTTTTTTTCTGCGCGTAATCTGCTGCTTGCAAACAAAAAAACCACCGCTACCAGCGGTGGTT
TGTTTGCCGGATCAAGAGCTACCAACTCTTTTTCCGAAGGTAACTGGCTTCAGCAGAGCGCAGATACCAA
ATACTGTTCTTCTAGTGTAGCCGTAGTTAGGCCACCACTTCAAGAACTCTGTAGCACCGCCTACATACCT
CGCTCTGCTAATCCTGTTACCAGTGGCTGCTGCCAGTGGCGATAAGTCGTGTCTTACCGGGTTGGACTCA
AGACGATAGTTACCGGATAAGGCGCAGCGGTCGGGCTGAACGGGGGGTTCGTGCACACAGCCCAGCTTGG
AGCGAACGACCTACACCGAACTGAGATACCTACAGCGTGAGCTATGAGAAAGCGCCACGCTTCCCGAAGG
GAGAAAGGCGGACAGGTATCCGGTAAGCGGCAGGGTCGGAACAGGAGAGCGCACGAGGGAGCTTCCAGGG
GGAAACGCCTGGTATCTTTATAGTCCTGTCGGGTTTCGCCACCTCTGACTTGAGCGTCGATTTTTGTGAT
GCTCGTCAGGGGGGCGGAGCCTATGGAAAAACGCCAGCAACGCGGCCTTTTTACGGTTCCTGGCCTTTTG
CTGGCCTTTTGCTCACATGTTCTTTCCTGCGTTATCCCCTGATTCTGTGGATAACCGTATTACCGCCTTT
GAGTGAGCTGATACCGCTCGCCGCAGCCGAACGACCGAGCGCAGCGAGTCAGTGAGCGAGGAAGCGGAAG
AGCGCCCAATACGCAAACCGCCTCTCCCCGCGCGTTGGCCGATTCATTAATGCAGCTGGCACGACAGGTT
TCCCGACTGGAAAGCGGGCAGTGAGCGCAACGCAATTAATGTGAGTTAGCTCACTCATTAGGCACCCCAG
GCTTTACACTTTATGCTTCCGGCTCGTATGTTGTGTGGAATTGTGAGCGGATAACAATTTCACACAGGAA
ACAGCTATGACCATGATTACGCCAAGCTCGAAATTAACCCTCACTAAAGGGAACAAAAGCTGGTACCGGG
CCCCCCCTCGAGGTCGACGGTATCGATCGTTCAATCTCATAGTCTTCTAAAGATCCCCCGTTCCCAAACA
TGACATTCAACATCTTCGCTTCGACTTCCACCTCGACCAACCCCTTTTCTTCCAAATCCACTCGACGTGC
GCCATCCCCCTCTTCCTGCCCCATCCCTCCTCCGTTTGCCCCGCCAACTCTTCCCAGGTTGATGAAGGGG
GTGCCCTGGCCCGACAAGCGTCGAGGCGAGGTAAGTGTGTGGCTGAGATTCAAGGCATTAACGAGGACGT
GTGAGCAGGTGGAAGTGCGGTTGCGGTAGGAAGGACGAGGTCAGGGATGCGTAGAGACATCGGTAATTCT
GTACATCTGTTTCTTGCTTCTTTCCCCGTTCTTTCCATGCAACAAACTATTATTACAACATGAACTCTCT
TAGCATGACAGTCCACAGAACCGAGATGGTCAGTGCATGTCGAGATTATTTCGTGGTGATCTCCAGGAAC
GACTGAAAAAAGGAGTGACGGATTAAGGAAGACGTGACCGACTAAAGGAAAGGAAGGATGGAAGGAACGA
TATCAATGCGATGGTGGCGACCTGAGAATGAGTAAATAGTTGAAAGCACTAAAATAAAGCAGCAACGAAG
GTTATTCCAAGTTATAGCTCTCGTGCAAATTTCAACAGTGATGGCCATTTTATTGTTGCAAGAGACGTCG
TCAGCCGAGAAATATTCGATTTCGCGGACAACTATCGGGAATCCAATAACGGACAAACGACATGGAATGA
TATATCACGGCAATGAAGATTTTGAAGCGCAGAGGTATACATCAGCAAATAAGACACAAAACGTAAGAAG
CACAAGTAGCAACAGTCATCCGATGCATATTACGCGTAAGAAGGGTCACTACATAAGTAATTAGGAGGAG
GTCTTCTGCTGGGTCATCATGTTCTTTCGGTAGTTTCGGACGGGGGGCCAACCGACGACCTGGGCCTTGG
CGGGGGGCTTGGAGGGGTCCTTGAGGGTGGTCTTCTCCTTGGGGACGGCGGAGACGTTCTTGAGGTCGAC
GGAACCCTCCTTGTTGGACTGGAGGTTGAGCATGAGGTCGACGGTCTCGGAGAAACCACTACCTCCGGAT
CCAGAACCCTTGTAGAGCTCGTCCATACCCATGACGTCGGTGAAGGCCTTCTGCCACTCCTTGAAGTTGA
GCTCGGTCTTGGAGTGCTTGAGCTCGGTCTTTCGGAAGACGTACATGGGCTGGTTCTTGAGGTAGTTGGC
GGCCATGGGCTTGGCGAAGGTGTAGGTGGTTCGGGCGGTGGATCGGTATCGCTTACCGTTACCGGTGGTG
TAGGACCACTTGAAGGTGGAGATGATGGTCTTGTCGTTGGGGTAGGTCTTCTTGGATCGACACCAGTCGG
CGGCGGTGAGGGAGTTGGTCATGACGGGACCGTCGGCGGGGAAACCGGTACCCTTGACCTGGGCCTCACC
CTTGATGTGGGAACCCTCGTAGGTGTATCGGTAGTTGACGGTGAGGGAGGCACCGTCCTCGAACTGCATG
GTTCGGTGGACCTGGTAACCGGAACCGTCGACCATGGCGGCCTGGAAGGGGGACATACCGTCGGGGTAGG
GGAGGTACTGGTGGAAACCGTAACCGATGTGGGGGACGAGGATCCAGGGGGAGAACTGGAGGTCACCCTT
GGTGGACTTGAGGTTGAGCTCCTCGTAACCGTCGTTGGGGTTACCGGTACCCTGACCGACCATGTCGAAG
TCGACACCGTTGATGGAACCGAAGATGTGGAGCTCGTGGGTGGCGGGGAGGGAGGCCATGTTGTCCTCCT
CACCCTTGGAGACCATGGGACCGGGGTTCTCCTCGACGTCACCACAGGTGAGGAGGGAACCTCGACCCTC
TCCGCTTCCTGATCTGAGGATCTTGACGAAGTTGGGGGCGTCGTCTCGGGCACCGGCGGTGGTTCGGTAG
ACGTAGAGCTTCTCGACCTTGGGGAGGTCACCGTGGTTCTCCTCCATCTCGTTGGAACCGTCTCGCTCGT
TGATGACCTCGACGTTGAGCATGGGCATCTTGGAGGCGAGGACCTGACAACCCTTGAGGGTGACGTTACA
GGAGGACATCCAGAGGGATCGCATGGTCTCGTATCGGGCGAAGTTACCGAGGAGGGCGGCGTCACCGAAG
GGGGAGTCTCGGATCTCGAGCTTTCGGAGGTTCTTACAACCGTTCATGACGTGCATCATACCCTTGTCGG
AGTCACCGGCGAAGGCGATGGAGAGCATCTCGAGCTGCTTGGCGTACTTACCGATGTACATGAAGACCTT
GTCGGTGAGGAGACCGGAGATGGAGAGTCGCTGGAGACCCTTACACTCTCGGACGATGGCACCGAAACCC
TCGTCGAGGGGCTGGGAGGTGACGACGTCGGGCTTACCGGGCTCGAGGATACAGAGTCGGAATCGGGTGA
AGTTGGGACAGTTCTTGGCGACGGTGACGAGGGCGGCGTTGGTCATCTGGTGACAGAAGTAGAGGAGGGA
GTTGAGCTTGGGACAACCGAGGGAGACGGCGACGAGACCCTCCTCGGTGACGGCGGAGTAACCGGCGACG
TAGAAGTCGGAGGGGAAGACTCGGAGCTCCTGGAGGTCCTTACAGGAGGAGGCGACGACCTGGAGACCCT
TGTCGGAGATACAGTCGAGGACCCAGAGTCGCTGGAGCTTGACACATCGGGAGATCATCTTGGTGAGGTC
GGAGGCGTCGAGGGTGGGGGCGTAGGAGAGGTTGAGACCGGTGAGCTGGGCACAGAGGGGGTAGATGAAG
GAGAGACAGACGGGGGAGGCGTCCCAGAAACCGGAGAGGGATCGGAGCATCTTACACTTCTCGAGGGCGG
AGGTGAGCTTGAAGTAGGACTCGGTCTGGAAGTCGTCGGTGAGGTTACCGGTACCGAGGTCCTCGAGGTT
GGGGGTTCGGAGGAGGATCTTGGCGAGGGTGTCGACGGAGACGGATCGGTTGAGTCGGAGGGATCGGAGG
TTGGGGGATCGGGAGACGAGTCGCTCGAGGGAACCGGCGTTGACCTCACCCTTGATACAGGCGAAGTTGA
GGGAGACGAGGGAGGTACAGGAGTCGGGGAAACAGGAGAGCCATCGGGGACCTCGGTCCTCGACCTCGTT
CTCCTGGAGGTCGAGCTCTCGGAGGAGCTTACAGTGCTGTCGGGAGATGTTAGTGGAGTAACATGTTGCG
GGAAACGGGGTTACATACGGAGGCGACGGCGGCGAGACCGTCGGTGGAGAAACCCTCACAGGAGATGAGG
ACGAGGGCTCGGAATCGGGGGAAGGATCGGGCGAGGAGCTCGAGGGACTCGTCGGAGACGACCATTCGCT
TCATTCGGAGCTCCTCGAGACCGTGACAACCTCGGGCGGCGGCCTCGATCCAGGGACCGGCGTAACCACC
CCAGTCGGGGGGGACGAGGTTGAAGTCGGCACCGTGGGGCTTACCCTTGACGGTGAGGGCTCGGACGTTG
GGGAATCGGGCGGCGACTCGACCGGCTCGGACGGCGTAACAGTTACCGACGAAGACACCTCGTCGGGAGA
GTCGCTCGATCTCGTACCAGACCTTACAGACGAGGGAGACGGTGTTTCGGTCTCGCTGGGCGGGGAGGAA
GGAGAAGATGTGCTCGACGACCTCCTCGGGGAAGTAGGTCATTTTGAAGTTTTCTGTGGAGATCGTTAGC
ATGTGCGAAGAGGCAATGATAGGACAATAAAGTGTTAGGGCGTTGTGAGTTGGAAGGGCATGTATCCGAT
GGGTTGAAAATTTTCAAGAGCCACCAAATTTTTTTCTTCACCACACACAAGCCCATGTTGAGCTCAGTAG
TGGCAAAACAGTACTCTGCAGTCGACGCAACAGATGAGGGCAAAAGCATGGAAGACATCGCCAAAAACAA
GACAGAATGATGTGGGTGGTCGACCATGCTCAGCTCCACTCTGCCCCGACTTCACCTGCAGAAGCCACCA
GCGAGAATTGTTTTACGTGCCCTACGACTGGCGCGGATTTTCAAAGGTGTCAAAAGACTTTGGGTACTCA
CCTAGGTGTTTTGGTTAAAGAATGTAGAGATAAAGAAGGTGGTGGGAGAAAGGAATGTGCGAGGGATTTA
ATTCTTTCCGGTTGATGGGCAGGGCGGATTCTCGGATTAATTCAGAAAATCCCACAATTTTTTTCGAAAC
CTCCAGAATGTGAAAAGCTCACTGGAAATTTCATCCGTATCAAACTCCGTTTTTCACCGAGTGTGGCACA
TGGGACTTAGGAGGCAAGAAATGTGAGGAGGATGGAGCGACCGCAACAACGGAGAAATTTAAAGTGGAGG
TCGTTCCCAGGCACGTCTTCGCACCAAAAATTCAACGGGTGGCAAGAGGCCCCTGCCGTCTAAACATGTG
GGAGTGGCTCATCCTCACACCGAGCAGGCCAATGCATATGATAAGAGTCGTCCAGAAGCCGACGTGCATG
AATGGAGCTTCACAAAATGCGAAATTAGAAGAAGACGAGATGCCCATGATCTTCTGGGAAGGGGGCGAGG
CAACTTGCTTGGCGAATGGGGCTGAATATTGGGGCGTTCGCTAATGGCCATGACGCTTGTTCATGGCAGG
GTAGAACACGACATTATTGCTTGTGCGTGGGGGCTTCTGGCTGCTTTTTGTACATTGCGCGAAGGGTTGC
CATGATGAGACTGCTGTATTATGCTCTTATTCTTTTGTTTAAAGGGAGTGATACTTGACATACCGATGAT
AGATAGTTAAGAAGCGCCCGCAGGTGGGTCAACCACACTTGCGACCATTGTTAATCATTCAGAACGGTCG
ACAAGGTCAGTGTAAGATCATTCGCTATGGAGCTTGCATAGTAGCCACAATCTTGTACCGTATAGCATAG
AATGGCCATGAAGATCCTGAGGATTCAACGGCGTTGCTGAGGGTGGGAAGGATGGTATTGTTGTCTGTAG
ATAGATTAATGGGCATATAATGTCAAAAAAGATGATTGACACGATGTCTGTCTCGAATTCGCAGTGTGCT
AAAATTGTATCACTTCTCTAATATGTATATATACACCCTCTAAGGAAAATTAACCCCTTACCGCCTTCAC
GAATTCTTAGGGGCAGGGCATGCTCATGTAGAGCGCCTGCTCGCCGTCCGAGGCGGTGCCGTCGTACAGG
GCGGTGTCCAGGCCGCAGAGGGTGAACCCCATCCGCCGGTACGCGTGGATAGCCGGTGCGTTAACGTTGG
TGACCTCCAGCCAGAGGTGCCCGGCGCCCCGCTCGCGGGCGAACTCCGTCGCGAGCCCCATCAACGCGCG
CCCGACCCCGTGCCCCCGGTGCTCCGGGGCGACCTCGATGTCCTCGACGGTCAGCCGGCGGTTCCAGCCG
GAGTACGAGACGACCACGAAGCCCGCCAGGTCGCCGTCGTCCCCGTACGCGACGAACGTCCGGGAGTCCG
GGTCGCCGTCCTCCCCGTCGTCCGATTCGTCGTCCGATTCGTCGTCGGGGAACACCTTGGTCAGGGGCGG
GTCCACCGGCACCTCCCGCAGGGTGAAGCCGTCCCCGGTGGCGGTGACGCGGAAGACGGTGTCGGTGGTG
AAGGACCCATCCAGTGCCTCGATGGCCTCGGCGTCCCCCGGGACACTGGTGCGGTACCGGTAAGCCGTGT
CGTCAAGAGTGGCGGCCGCCATAGACATGTTGGGCGAGTTTACTAATGGAAAAAGACAATTAGCAAAGAG
GCTGCATATTAGGAGACGCGGTGAAGATTGGGGAGGACAATAGGGTCCGTGCACCAAAAAGTCCTGACGG
CAGCTCTGTTCAACGCACATCCATCTCTTCCAGCTATGCGTGTGGCACCAGCACGGATGGATTGTTGCAC
CAAAAGGACAAGGCGAGATGGATGCAGGTCGAGGCGATGCGGTGCTATCGGCCCTCGTTGTCGAACGCCA
CGTCGTCCTCTCGGCGACCGTCAATCCTGGAAGGAAATGACCAAGCGTGCACCCAGCATCCAGCATCCAA
CATCCAGCACCCAGCACCTAGCACCCATGATCCAATGGCCGGCATGCAGATCAGCGTGGGGAGAGCACCA
TCTAGCAGCCCCTGGCAGGCCCAGCATTGTGCTCGGATGTGCGATAGGCGGTGGGTGCGATAAGGTGGAT
TAGTGGAGGATGGAGGACTGAGTGGCGGGCAAGGGAAGGGGGCGGGAAGATGACTCACCTTGGGCAGTGG
GTGGGGGATGCGGTATAGGGGATGTATGTGGATGCTGGCGGAGGATAGAAGCTGTAAGCTGAGCTGGTGC
CAACGGTGACGCTGTGAGAGTGGTCTCGGCGACCCTGACGGCGACTCGGCGTTACCCCGTGTGGCACACC
GGACGCGCGTCGAGTGACGTTGCTGCTATTGTTGTTACCATCATCCTCTCCTCCGACAACCATACACTCA
GTGCACACCATGCCACTCGAATCCTGCATGCACAGTTCTAGAGCGGCCGCCACCGCGGTGGAGCTCCAAT
TCGCCCTATAGTGAGTCGTATTACAATTCACTGGCCGTCGTTTTACAACGTCGTGACTGGGAAAACCCTG
GCGTTACCCAACTTAATCGCCTTGCAGCACATCCCCCTTTCGCCAGCTGGCGTAATAGCGAAGAGGCCCG
CACCGATCGCCCTTCCCAACAGTTGCGCAGCCTGAATGGCGAATGG
[124 nt withheld, positions 7747-7870]
C
[91 nt withheld, positions 7872-7962]
A
[49 nt withheld, positions 7964-8012]
CCTTTGACGTTGGAGTCCACGTTCTTT
[37 nt withheld, positions 8040-8076]
ACCCTATCTCGGTCTATTCTTTTGATTTATAAGGGATTTTGCCGATTTCGGCCTATTGGTTAAAAAATGA
GCTGATTTAACAAAAATTTAACGCGAATTTTAACAAAATATTAACGCTTACAATTTCCTGATGCGGTATT
TTCTCCTTACGCATCTGTGCGGTATTTCACACCGCATAGGGTAATAACTGATATAATTAAATTGAAGCTC
TAATTTGTGAGTTTAGTATACATGCATTTACTTATAATACAGTTTTTTAGTTTTGCTGGCCGCATCTTCT
CAAATATGCTTCCCAGCCTGCTTTTCTGTAACGTTCACCCTCTACCTTAGCATCCCTTCCCTTTGCAAAT
AGTCCTCTTCCAACAATAATAATGTCAGATCCTGTAGAGACCACATCATCCACGGTTCTATACTGTTGAC
CCAATGCGTCTCCCTTGTCATCTAAACCCACACCGGGTGTCATAATCAACCAATCGTAACCTTCATCTCT
TCCACCCATGTCTCTTTGAGCAATAAAGCCGATAACAAAATCTTTGTCGCTCTTCGCAATGTCAACAGTA
CCCTTAGTATATTCTCCAGTAGATAGGGAGCCCTTGCATGACAATTCTGCTAACATCAAAAGGCCTCTAG
GTTCCTTTGTTACTTCTTCTGCCGCCTGCTTCAAACCGCTAACAATACCTGGGCCCACCACACCGTGTGC
ATTCGTAATGTCTGCCCATTCTGCTATTCTGTATACACCCGCAGAGTACTGCAATTTGACTGTATTACCA
ATGTCAGCAAATTTTCTGTCTTCGAAGAGTAAAAAATTGTACTTGGCGGATAATGCCTTTAGCGGCTTAA
CTGTGCCCTCCATGGAAAAATCAGTCAAGATATCCACATGTGTTTTTAGTAAACAAATTTTGGGACCTAA
TGCTTCAACTAACTCCAGTAATTCCTTGGTGGTACGAACATCCAATGAAGCACACAAGTTTGTTTGCTTT
TCGTGCATGATATTAAATAGCTTGGCAGCAACAGGACTAGGATGAGTAGCAGCACGTTCCTTATATGTAG
CTTTCGACATGATTTATCTTCGTTTCCTGCAGGTTTTTGTTCTGTGCAGTTGGGTTAAGAATACTGGGCA
ATTTCATGTTTCTTCAACACTACATATGCGTATATATACCAATCTAAGTCTGTGCTCCTTCCTTCGTTCT
TCCTTCTGTTCGGAGATTACCGAATCAAAAAAATTTCAAGGAAACCGAAATCAAAAAAAAGAATAAAAAA
AAAATGATGAATTGAAAAGGTGGTATGGTGCACTCTCAGTACAATCTGCTCTGATGCCGCATAGTTAAGC
CAGCCCCGACACCCGCCAACACCCGCTGACGCGCCCTGACGGGCTTGTCTGCTCCCGGCATCCGCTTACA
GACAAGCTGTGACCGTCTCCGGGAGCTGCATGTGTCAGAGGTTTTCACCGTCATCACCGAAACGCGCGAG
ACGAAAGGGCCTCGTGATACGCCTATTTTTATAGGTTAATGTCATGATAATAATGGTTTCTTAGACGGAT
CGCTTGCCTGTAACTTACACGCGCCTCGTATCTTTTAATGATGGAATAATTTGGGAATTTACTCTGTGTT
TATTTATTTTTATGTTTTGTATTTGGATTTTAGAAAGTAAATAAAGAAGGTAGAAGAGTTACGGAATGAA
GAAAAAAAAATAAACAAAGGTTTAAAAAATTTCAACAAAAAGCGTACTTTACATATATATTTATTAGACA
AGAAAAGCAGATTAAATAGATATACATTCGATTAACGATAAGTAAAATGTAAAATCACAGGATTTTCGTG
TGTGGTCTTCTACACAGACAAGATGAAACAATTCGGCATTAATACCTGAGAGCAGGAAGAGCAAGATAAA
AGGTAGTATTTGTTGGCGATCCCCCTAGAGTCTTTTACATCTTCGGAAAACAAAAACTATTTTTTCTTTA
ATTTCTTTTTTTACTTTCTATTTTTAATTTATATATTTATATTAAAAAATTTAAATTATAATTATTTTTA
TAGCACGTGATGAAAAGGACCCAGGTGGCACTTTTCGGGGAAATGTGCGCGGAACCCCTATTTGTTTATT
TTTCTAAATACATTCAAATATGTATCCGCTCATGAGACAATAACCCTGATAAATGCTTCAATAATATTGA
AAAAGGAAGAGTATGAGTATTCAACATTTCCGTGTCGCCCTTATTCCCTTTTTTGCGGCATTTTGCCTTC
CTGTTTTTGCTCACCCAGAAACGCTGGTGAAAGTAAAAGATGCTGAAGATCAGTTGGGTGCACGAGTGGG
TTACATCGAACTGGATCTCAACAGCGGTAAGATCCTTGAGAGTTTTCGCCCCGAAGAACGTTTTCCAATG
ATGAGCACTTTTAAAGTTCTGCTATGTGGCGCGGTATTATCCCGTATTGACGCCGGGCAAGAGCAACTCG
GTCGCCGCATACACTATTCTCAGAATGACTTGGTTGAGTACTCACCAGTCACAGAAAAGCATCTTACGGA
TGGCATGACAGTAAGAGAATTATGCAGTGCTGCCATAACCATGAGTGATAACACTGCGGCCAACTTACTT
CTGACAACGATCGGAGGACCGAAGGAGCTAACCGCTTTTTTGCACAACATGGGGGATCATGTAACTCGCC
TTGATCGTTGGGAACCGGAGCTGAATGAAGCCATACCAAACGACGAGCGTGACACCACGATGCCTGTAGC
AATGGCAACAACGTTGCGCAAACTATTAACTGGCGAACTACTTACTCTAGCTTCCCGGCAACAATTAATA
GACTGGATGGAGGCGGATAAAGTTGCAGGACCACTTCTGCGCTCGGCCCTTCCGGCTGGCTGGTTTATTG
CTGATAAATCTGGAGCCGGTGAGCGTGGGTCTCGCGGTATCATTGCAGCACTGGGGCCAGATGGTAAGCC
CTCCCGTATCGTAGTTATCTACACGACGGGGAGTCAGGCAACTATGGATGAACGAAATAGACAGATCGCT
GAGATAGGTGCCTCACTGATTAAGCATTGGTAACTGTCAGACCAAGTTTACTCATATATACTTTAGATTG
ATTTAAAACTTCATTTTTAATTTAAAAGGATCTAGGTGAAGATCCTTTTTGATAATCTCATGACCAAAAT
CCCTTAACGTGAGTTTTCGTTCCACTGAGCGTCAGACCCCGTAGAAAAGATCAAAGGATCTTC
Features (pLannotate 1.2.2; 24 found; start..end, strand, type, name):
      1..589     +  rep_origin     ori: high-copy-number ColE1/pMB1/pBR322/pUC origin of replication
    772..864     +  CDS            lacI (fragment): lac repressor; lacI; The lac repressor binds to the lac operator to inhibit transcription in E. coli. This inhibition can be relieved by adding lactose or isopropyl-β-D-thiogalactopyranoside (IPTG).
    877..898     +  protein_bind   CAP binding site: CAP binding activates transcription in the presence of cAMP. E. coli catabolite activator protein
    913..943     +  promoter       lac promoter: promoter for the E. coli lac operon
    947..969     +  protein_bind   lac operator (fragment): The lac repressor binds to the lac operator to inhibit transcription in E. coli. This inhibition can be relieved by adding lactose or isopropyl-β-D-thiogalactopyranoside (IPTG). lac repressor encoded by lacI
   1012..1030    +  promoter       T3 promoter: promoter for bacteriophage T3 RNA polymerase
   1042..1077    -  misc_feature   MCS (fragment): pBluescript multiple cloning site
   1954..2157    -  CDS            IAA7 (fragment): IAA7_ARATH - Also known as AXR2. Experimental evidence at protein level: Swiss-Prot protein existence level 1. Aux/IAA proteins are short-lived transcriptional factors that function as repressors of early auxin response genes at low auxin concentrations. Repression is thought to result from the interaction with auxin response factors (ARFs), proteins that bind to the auxin- responsive promoter element (AuxRE). Formation of heterodimers with ARF proteins may alter their ability to modulate early auxin response genes expression. From Arabidopsis thaliana (Mouse-ear cress).
   2179..2886    -  CDS            mNeonGreen: mNeonGreen is a basic (constitutively fluorescent) green/yellow fluorescent protein published in 2013, derived from Branchiostoma lanceolatum. It is reported to be a very rapidly-maturing monomer with moderate acid sensitivity.
   2956..4233    -  CDS            AFB2 (fragment): AFB2_ARATH - Also known as LRF2. Experimental evidence at protein level: Swiss-Prot protein existence level 1. Component of SCF(ASK-cullin-F-box) E3 ubiquitin ligase complexes, which may mediate the ubiquitination and subsequent proteasomal degradation of target proteins. Confers sensitivity to the virulent bacterial pathogen P.syringae (By similarity). Auxin receptor that mediates Aux/IAA proteins proteasomal degradation and auxin- regulated transcription. Involved in embryogenesis regulation by auxin. From Arabidopsis thaliana (Mouse-ear cress).
   4262..4723    -  CDS            TIR1 (fragment): TIR1_ARATH - Also known as FBL1, WEI1. Experimental evidence at protein level: Swiss-Prot protein existence level 1. Auxin receptor that mediates Aux/IAA proteins proteasomal degradation and auxin-regulated transcription. The SCF(TIR1) E3 ubiquitin ligase complex is involved in auxin-mediated signaling pathway that regulate root and hypocotyl growth, lateral root formation, cell elongation, and gravitropism. Appears to allow pericycle cells to overcome G2 arrest prior to lateral root development. Plays a role in ethylene signaling in roots. Confers sensitivity to the virulent bacterial pathoge
   6169..6732    -  CDS            NrsR: nourseothricin acetyltransferase; Streptomyces noursei nat1; confers resistance to nourseothricin
   7524..7556    -  misc_feature   MCS (fragment): pBluescript multiple cloning site
   7565..7583    -  promoter       T7 promoter: promoter for bacteriophage T7 RNA polymerase
   7586..7743    +  CDS            lacZα (fragment): LacZα fragment of β-galactosidase; lacZ fragment
   7747..8175    +  rep_origin     f1 ori (sequence partly withheld): f1 bacteriophage origin of replication; arrow indicates direction of (+) strand synthesis
   8203..8254    -  misc_feature   bom (fragment): basis of mobility region from pBR322
   8333..9136    -  CDS            URA3: orotidine-5'-phosphate decarboxylase, required for uracil biosynthesis; S. cerevisiae URA3; yeast auxotrophic marker, counterselectable with 5-fluoroorotic acid (5-FOA)
   9137..9352    -  promoter       URA3 promoter: S. cerevisiae URA3
   9360..9409    -  misc_feature   bom (fragment): basis of mobility region from pBR322
   9511..9546    -  CDS            rop (fragment): Rop protein, which maintains plasmids at low copy number; rop
   9614..10117   -  misc_feature   CEN/ARS: S. cerevisiae CEN6 centromere fused to an autonomously replicating sequence
  10154..10258   +  promoter       AmpR promoter: bla
  10259..11119   +  CDS            AmpR: β-lactamase; bla; confers resistance to ampicillin, carbenicillin, and related antibiotics
