[The description below was written by a language model from this plasmid's Addgene catalogue record and pLannotate feature annotations shown in this document.]
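Description:
pBHM2647 is an 11.3 kb shuttle plasmid built on the pRS316 backbone. It serves as a source of an auxin-inducible degron (AID) receptor cassette for integration into the Cryptococcus neoformans genome. The backbone supplies a high-copy ColE1/pUC origin and the AmpR β-lactamase gene for propagation and ampicillin selection in E. coli, along with an f1 origin. It also carries the S. cerevisiae URA3 marker with its own promoter and a CEN/ARS element, which allow low-copy maintenance in budding yeast. Remnants of the pBluescript-type cloning region (lac promoter/operator, lacZα fragment, T3 and T7 promoters, MCS fragments) flank the roughly 6.4 kb insert.

The payload is a Cryptococcus codon-optimized TIR1 from Oryza sativa carrying the F74G substitution. The automated annotation splits this reading frame into partial matches to the related Arabidopsis auxin-receptor F-box proteins TIR1 and AFB2, which reflects homology rather than separate genes. TIR1 directs auxin-dependent ubiquitination and proteasomal degradation of proteins carrying an Aux/IAA degron. According to the catalogue entry, the coding sequence is followed by a T2A peptide and then mNeonGreen fused to a mini-IAA7 degron, so the receptor and a fluorescent degron-tagged protein are translated from a single reading frame. The mNeonGreen-mIAA7 protein could plausibly serve as a built-in reporter of TIR1 expression and auxin-induced degradation, although the record does not state that role. A nourseothricin acetyltransferase gene (NATR) lies next to the cassette and provides selection of Cryptococcus transformants. The promoters and terminators driving OsTIR1 and NAT, and any genomic targeting sequences, are not annotated or described in the record.
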