Addgene plasmid #229989: pBHM2647
Purpose: Carries OsTIR1-t2a-mNG-mIAA7, used to insert TIR1 expressing construct into the C. neoformans genome.
Depositing lab: Hiten Madhani. Depositing organization: University of California, San Francisco (UCSF).
Backbone
  Vector backbone: pRS316
  Backbone size w/o insert (bp): 4839
  Total vector size (bp): 11289
  Vector type: Bacterial Expression, Yeast Expression
  Selectable markers: URA3 ; NATR
Growth in bacteria
  Bacterial resistance: Ampicillin, 100 μg/mL
  Growth temperature: 37°C
  Growth strain: DH5alpha
  Copy number: High Copy
Gene/Insert
  Gene/Insert name: OsTIR1 (alt name: Cryptococcus neoformans codon optimized TIR1 from Oryza sativa)
  Species: Oryza sativa
  Insert size (bp): 6444
  Mutation: F74G
  Tag / fusion protein: t2a-mNeonGreen-mIAA7_opt (C terminal on insert)
Terms and licenses: Academic/Nonprofit Terms; Industry Terms: Not Available to Industry
How to cite: pBHM2647 was a gift from Hiten Madhani (Addgene plasmid # 229989 ; http://n2t.net/addgene:229989 ; RRID:Addgene_229989)
